>Addgene plasmid #110031 | pHH0103_RAD51_Rad51 | addgene full sequence | sequence record 215946 | Addgene NGS Result
TTGACAATTAATCATCGGCTCGTATAATGTGTGGAATTGTGAGCGGATAACAATTTCACACAGGAAACAG
CCAGTCCGTTTAGGTGTTTTCACGAGCACTTCACCAACAAGGACCATAGATTATGAAAATCGAAGAACAC
CATCACCATCACCATTCCAGCGGTAAGCTTATGTCCCCTATACTAGGTTATTGGAAAATTAAGGGCCTTG
TGCAACCCACTCGACTTCTTTTGGAATATCTTGAAGAAAAATATGAAGAGCATTTGTATGAGCGCGATGA
AGGTGATAAATGGCGAAACAAAAAGTTTGAATTGGGTTTGGAGTTTCCCAATCTTCCTTATTATATTGAT
GGTGATGTTAAATTAACACAGTCTATGGCCATCATACGTTATATAGCTGACAAGCACAACATGTTGGGTG
GTTGTCCAAAAGAGCGTGCAGAGATTTCAATGCTTGAAGGAGCGGTTTTGGATATTAGATACGGTGTTTC
GAGAATTGCATATAGTAAAGACTTTGAAACTCTCAAAGTTGATTTTCTTAGCAAGCTACCTGAAATGCTG
AAAATGTTCGAAGATCGTTTATGTCATAAAACATATTTAAATGGTGATCATGTAACCCATCCTGACTTCA
TGTTGTATGACGCTCTTGATGTTGTTTTATACATGGACCCAATGTGCCTGGATGCGTTCCCAAAATTAGT
TTGTTTTAAAAAACGTATTGAAGCTATCCCACAAATTGATAAGTACTTGAAATCCAGCAAGTATATAGCA
TGGCCTTTGCAGGGCTGGCAAGCCACGTTTGGTGGTGGCGACCATCCTCCAAAATCGGATCTGGAAGTTC
TGTTCCAGGGGCCCCTGTCCAGCGGTCTGGTTCCGCGTGGTTCCGGTACCGCGGCCCAGCCGGCCAGCGA
AATTATCCAGATCACCACGGGTTCTAAAGAACTGGATAAACTGCTGCAAGGCGGTATTGAAACCGGCAGC
ATCACGGAAATGTTTGGTGAATTCCGCACCGGCAAAACGCAGATTTGCCATACCCTGGCTGTTACGTGTC
AACTGCCGATCGATCGTGGCGGTGGCGAGGGTAAAGCGATGTATATTGACACCGAAGGCACGTTTCGTCC
GGAACGTCTGCTGGCAGTCGCAGAACGTTATGGTCTGAGCGGCTCTGATGTTCTGGACAACGTCGCATAC
GCTCGTGCGTTCAATACCGATCATCAGACGCAACTGCTGTATCAGGCCAGTGCAATGATGGTGGAATCCC
GCTACGCCCTGCTGATCGTTGATTCCGCTACCGCGCTGTATCGTACCGACTACTCAGGTCGCGGCGAACT
GTCGGCTCGTCAGATGCACCTGGCGCGTTTTCTGCGCATGCTGCTGCGTCTGGCCGATGAATTCGGTGTC
GCAGTGGTTATCACCAACCAGGTCGTGGCACAAGTGGATGGCGCGGCCATGTTTGCAGCTGACCCGAAAA
AACCGATTGGTGGCAATATTATCGCCCACGCAAGTACCACGCGCCTGTATCTGCGTAAAGGTCGCGGCGA
AACCCGTATTTGCAAAATCTACGATTCACCGTGTCTGCCGGAAGCTGAAGCGATGTTCGCCATTAACGCA
GACGGTGTGGGCGATGCCAAAGACGCGGCCGCATA
[142 nt withheld, positions 1646-1787]
C
[98 nt withheld, positions 1789-1886]
AGTTTGTACTGGTGACGAAACTCAGTGTCTAGCTAGAGTGGC
[149 nt withheld, positions 1929-2077]
T
[41 nt withheld, positions 2079-2119]
T
[62 nt withheld, positions 2121-2182]
A
[35 nt withheld, positions 2184-2218]
CCTCCCTCAATCGGTTGAATGTCGCCCTTTTGTCTTTGGCGCTGGTAAACCATATGAA
[86 nt withheld, positions 2277-2362]
T
[54 nt withheld, positions 2364-2417]
CTAGCGCCGCCCTATACCTTGTCTGCCTCCCCGCGTTGCGTCGCGGTGCATGGAGCCGGGCCACCTCGAC
CTGAATGGAAGCCGGCGGCACCTCGCTAACGGATTCACCACTCCAAGAATTGGAGCCAATCAATTCTTGC
GGAGAACTGTGAATGCGCAAACCAACCCTTGGCAGAACATATCCATCGCGTCCGCCATCTCCAGCAGCCG
CACGCGGCGCATCTCGGGCAGCGTTGGGTCCTGGCCACGGGTGCGCATGATCGTGCTCCTGTCGTTGAGG
ACCCGGCTAGGCTGGCGGGGTTGCCTTACTGGTTAGCAGAATGAATCACCGATACGCGAGCGAACGTGAA
GCGACTGCTGCTGCAAAACGTCTGCGACCTGAGCAACAACATGAATGGTCTTCGGTTTCCGTGTTTCGTA
AAGTCTGGAAACGCGGAAGTCAGCGCCCTGCACCATTATGTTCCGGATCTGCATCGCAGGATGCTGCTGG
CTACCCTGTGGAACACCTACATCTGTATTAACGAAGCGCTGGCATTGACCCTGAGTGATTTTTCTCTGGT
CCCGCCGCATCCATACCGCCAGTTGTTTACCCTCACAACGTTCCAGTAACCGGGCATGTTCATCATCAGT
AACCCGTATCGTGAGCATCCTCTCTCGTTTCATCGGTATCATTACCCCCATGAACAGAAATCCCCCTTAC
ACGGAGGCATCAGTGACCAAACAGGAAAAAACCGCCCTTAACATGGCCCGCTTTATCAGAAGCCAGACAT
TAACGCTTCTGGAGAAACTCAACGAGCTGGACGCGGATGAACAGGCAGACATCTGTGAATCGCTTCACGA
CCACGCTGATGAGCTTTACCGCAGGATCCGCGAAATTGTAAGCGTTAATATTTTGTTAAAATTCGCGTTA
AATTTTTGTTAAATCAGCTCATTTTTTAACCAATAGGCCGAAATCGGCAAAATCCCTTATAAATCAAAAG
AATAGACCGAGATAGGGT
[37 nt withheld, positions 3416-3452]
AAAGAACGTGGACTCCAACGTCAAAGG
[49 nt withheld, positions 3480-3528]
T
[91 nt withheld, positions 3530-3620]
G
[124 nt withheld, positions 3622-3745]
CGCGGATCCTGCCTCGCGCGTTTCGGTGATGACGGTGAAAACCTCTGACACATGCAGCTCCCGGAGACGG
TCACAGCTTGTCTGTAAGCGGATGCCGGGAGCAGACAAGCCCGTCAGGGCGCGTCAGCGGGTGTTGGCGG
GTGTCGGGGCGCAGCCATGACCCAGTCACGTAGCGATAGCGGAGTGTATACTGGCTTAACTATGCGGCAT
CAGAGCAGATTGTACTGAGAGTGCACCATATGCGGTGTGAAATACCGCACAGATGCGTAAGGAGAAAATA
CCGCATCAGGCGCTCTTCCGCTTCCTCGCTCACTGACTCGCTGCGCTCGGTCGTTCGGCTGCGGCGAGCG
GTATCAGCTCACTCAAAGGCGGTAATACGGTTATCCACAGAATCAGGGGATAACGCAGGAAAGAACATGT
GAGCAAAAGGCCAGCAAAAGGCCAGGAACCGTAAAAAGGCCGCGTTGCTGGCGTTTTTCCATAGGCTCCG
CCCCCCTGACGAGCATCACAAAAATCGACGCTCAAGTCAGAGGTGGCGAAACCCGACAGGACTATAAAGA
TACCAGGGTTTCCCCCTGGAAGCTCCCTCGTGCGCTCTCCTGTTCCGACCCTGCCGCTTACCGGATACCT
GTCCGCCTTTCTCCCTTCGGGAAGCGTGGCGCTTTCTCATAGCTCACGCTGTAGGTATCTCAGTTCGGTG
TAGGTCGTTCGCTCCAAGCTGGGCTGTGTGCACGAACCCCCCGTTCAGCCCGACCGCTGCGCCTTATCCG
GTAACTATCGTCTTGAGTCCAACCCGGTAAGACACGACTTATCGCCACTGGCAGCAGCCACTGGTAACAG
GATTAGCAGAGCGAGGTATGTAGGCGGTGCTACAGAGTTCTTGAAGTGGTGGCCTAACTACGGCTACACT
AGAAGGACAGTATTTGGTATCTGCGCTCTGCTGAAGCCAGTTACCTTCGGAAAAAGAGTTGGTAGCTCTT
GATCCGGCAAACAAACCACCGCTGGTAGCGGTGGTTTTTTTGTTTGCAAGCAGCAGATTACGCGCAGAAA
AAAAGGATCTCAAGAAGATCCTTTGATCTTTTCTACGGGGTCTGACGCTCAGTGGAACGAAAACTCACGT
TAAGGGATTTTGGTCATGAGATTATCAAAAAGGATCTTCACCTAGATCCTTTTAAATTAAAAATGAAGTT
TTAAATCAATCTAAAGTATATATGAGTAAACTTGGTCTGACAGTTACCAATGCTTAATCAGTGAGGCACC
TATCTCAGCGATCTGTCTATTTCGTTCATCCATAGTTGCCTGACTCCCCGTCGTGTAGATAACTACGATA
CGGGAGGGCTTACCATCTGGCCCCAGTGCTGCAATGATACCGCGAGACCCACGCTCACCGGCTCCAGATT
TATCAGCAATAAACCAGCCAGCCGGAAGGGCCGAGCGCAGAAGTGGTCCTGCAACTTTATCCGCCTCCAT
CCAGTCTATTAATTGTTGCCGGGAAGCTAGAGTAAGTAGTTCGCCAGTTAATAGTTTGCGCAACGTTGTT
GCCATTGCTGCAGGCATCGTGGTGTCACGCTCGTCGTTTGGTATGGCTTCATTCAGCTCCGGTTCCCAAC
GATCAAGGCGAGTTACATGATCCCCCATGTTGTGCAAAAAAGCGGTTAGCTCCTTCGGTCCTCCGATCGT
TGTCAGAAGTAAGTTGGCCGCAGTGTTATCACTCATGGTTATGGCAGCACTGCATAATTCTCTTACTGTC
ATGCCATCCGTAAGATGCTTTTCTGTGACTGGTGAGTACTCAACCAAGTCATTCTGAGAATAGTGTATGC
GGCGACCGAGTTGCTCTTGCCCGGCGTCAACACGGGATAATACCGCGCCACATAGCAGAACTTTAAAAGT
GCTCATCATTGGAAAACGTTCTTCGGGGCGAAAACTCTCAAGGATCTTACCGCTGTTGAGATCCAGTTCG
ATGTAACCCACTCGTGCACCCAACTGATCTTCAGCATCTTTTACTTTCACCAGCGTTTCTGGGTGAGCAA
AAACAGGAAGGCAAAATGCCGCAAAAAAGGGAATAAGGGCGACACGGAAATGTTGAATACTCATACTCTT
CCTTTTTCAATATTATTGAAGCATTTATCAGGGTTATTGTCTCATGAGCGGATACATATTTGAATGTATT
TAGAAAAATAAACAAATAGGGGTTCCGCGCACATTTCCCCGAAAAGTGCCACCTGACGTCTAAGAAACCA
TTATTATCATGACATTAACCTATAAAAATAGGCGTATCACGAGGCCCTTTCGTCTTCAAGAATTCCCGAC
ACCATCGAATGGTGCAAAACCTTTCGCGGTATGGCATGATAGCGCCCGGAAGAGAGTCAATTCAGGGTGG
TGAATGTGAAACCAGTAACGTTATACGATGTCGCAGAGTATGCCGGTGTCTCTTATCAGACCGTTTCCCG
CGTGGTGAACCAGGCCAGCCACGTTTCTGCGAAAACGCGGGAAAAAGTGGAAGCGGCGATGGCGGAGCTG
AATTACATTCCCAACCGCGTGGCACAACAACTGGCGGGCAAACAGTCGTTGCTGATTGGCGTTGCCACCT
CCAGTCTGGCCCTGCACGCGCCGTCGCAAATTGTCGCGGCGATTAAATCTCGCGCCGATCAACTGGGTGC
CAGCGTGGTGGTGTCGATGGTAGAACGAAGCGGCGTCGAAGCCTGTAAAGCGGCGGTGCACAATCTTCTC
GCGCAACGCGTCAGTGGGCTGATCATTAACTATCCGCTGGATGACCAGGATGCCATTGCTGTGGAAGCTG
CCTGCACTAATGTTCCGGCGTTATTTCTTGATGTCTCTGACCAGACACCCATCAACAGTATTATTTTCTC
CCATGAAGACGGTACGCGACTGGGCGTGGAGCATCTGGTCGCATTGGGTCACCAGCAAATCGCGCTGTTA
GCGGGCCCATTAAGTTCTGTCTCGGCGCGTCTGCGTCTGGCTGGCTGGCATAAATATCTCACTCGCAATC
AAATTCAGCCGATAGCGGAACGGGAAGGCGACTGGAGTGCCATGTCCGGTTTTCAACAAACCATGCAAAT
GCTGAATGAGGGCATCGTTCCCACTGCGATGCTGGTTGCCAACGATCAGATGGCGCTGGGCGCAATGCGC
GCCATTACCGAGTCCGGGCTGCGCGTTGGTGCGGATATCTCGGTAGTGGGATACGACGATACCGAAGACA
GCTCATGTTATATCCCGCCGTTAACCACCATCAAACAGGATTTTCGCCTGCTGGGGCAAACCAGCGTGGA
CCGCTTGCTGCAACTCTCTCAGGGCCAGGCGGTGAAGGGCAATCAGCTGTTGCCCGTCTCACTGGTGAAA
AGAAAAACCACCCTGGCGCCCAATACGCAAACCGCCTCTCCCCGCGCGTTGGCCGATTCATTAATGCAGC
TGGCACGACAGGTTTCCCGACTGGAAAGCGGGCAGTGAGCGCAACGCAATTAATGTAAGTTAGCTCACTC
ATTAGGCACAATTCTCATGTTTGACAGCTTATCATCGACTGCACGGTGCACCAATGCTTCTGGCGTCAGG
CAGCCATCGGAAGCTGTGGTATGGCTGTGCAGGTCGTAAATCACTGCATAATTCGTGTCGCTCAAGGCGC
ACTCCCGTTCTGGATAATGTTTTTTGCGCCGACATCATAACGGTTCTGGCAAATATTCTGAAATGAGCTG
Features (pLannotate 1.2.2; 21 found; start..end, strand, type, name):
      1..29      +  promoter       tac promoter: strong E. coli promoter; hybrid between the trp and lac UV5 promoters
     37..53      +  protein_bind   lac operator: The lac repressor binds to the lac operator to inhibit transcription in E. coli. This inhibition can be relieved by adding lactose or isopropyl-β-D-thiogalactopyranoside (IPTG). lac repressor encoded by lacI
    138..155     +  CDS            6xHis: 6xHis affinity tag
    171..824     +  CDS            GST26_SCHJA: Experimental evidence at protein level: Swiss-Prot protein existence level 1. GST isoenzymes appear to play a central role in the parasite detoxification system. Other functions are also suspected including a role in increasing the solubility of haematin in the parasite gut. From Schistosoma japonicum (Blood fluke).
    867..1634    +  CDS            RAD51 (fragment): RAD51_HUMAN - Also known as RAD51A, RECA. Experimental evidence at protein level: Swiss-Prot protein existence level 1. Plays an important role in homologous strand exchange, a key step in DNA repair through homologous recombination (HR) (PubMed:28575658). Binds to single and double-stranded DNA and exhibits DNA-dependent ATPase activity. Catalyzes the recognition of homology and strand exchange between homologous DNA partners to form a joint molecule between a processed DNA break and the repair template. Binds to single-stranded DNA in an ATP-dependent manner to form nucleoprotein filaments w
   1650..1697    +  terminator     fd terminator (sequence withheld): central terminator from bacteriophage fd (Otsuka and Kunisawa, 1982)
   1702..1914    +  CDS            M13 gene III (fragment) (sequence partly withheld): pIII; III; minor coat protein
   1929..2399    +  CDS            M13 gene III (fragment) (sequence partly withheld): pIII; III; minor coat protein
   2421..2491    +  CDS            TcR (fragment): tetracycline efflux protein; tet; confers resistance to tetracycline
   2733..3113    -  CDS            YPB1_ECOLX: Protein predicted: Swiss-Prot protein existence level 4. From Escherichia coli.
   3130..3281    +  CDS            rop (fragment): Rop protein, which maintains plasmids at low copy number; rop
   3317..3745    -  rep_origin     f1 ori (sequence partly withheld): f1 bacteriophage origin of replication; arrow indicates direction of (+) strand synthesis
   3754..3793    +  CDS            rop (fragment): Rop protein, which maintains plasmids at low copy number; rop
   3895..4035    +  misc_feature   bom: basis of mobility region from pBR322
   4221..4808    -  rep_origin     ori: high-copy-number ColE1/pMB1/pBR322/pUC origin of replication
   4979..5839    -  CDS            AmpR: β-lactamase; bla; confers resistance to ampicillin, carbenicillin, and related antibiotics
   5840..5944    -  promoter       AmpR promoter: bla
   6053..6130    +  promoter       lacIq promoter: lacI (mutant); In the lacIq allele, a single base change in the promoter boosts expression of the lacI gene about 10-fold.
   6131..7213    +  CDS            lacI: lac repressor; lacI; The lac repressor binds to the lac operator to inhibit transcription in E. coli. This inhibition can be relieved by adding lactose or isopropyl-β-D-thiogalactopyranoside (IPTG).
   7226..7247    +  protein_bind   CAP binding site: CAP binding activates transcription in the presence of cAMP. E. coli catabolite activator protein
   7266..7283    +  promoter       tet promoter (fragment): E. coli promoter for tetracycline efflux protein gene
