[The description below was written by a language model from this plasmid's Addgene catalogue record and pLannotate feature annotations shown in this document.]
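Description:
pHH0103_RAD51_Rad51 is a bacterial expression plasmid built on the pHH0103 backbone for producing and purifying a domain of human RAD51 in E. coli. It is a 7,455 nt plasmid selected with ampicillin through a β-lactamase (AmpR) gene under its own promoter. It replicates from a ColE1/pBR322-type origin with the adjacent bom mobility region. The record lists it as low copy. The rop gene appears only as two fragments, split by an inserted f1 phage origin, which would in principle allow single-stranded DNA production with helper phage.

The expression cassette is driven by the strong hybrid tac promoter, followed by a lac operator. The plasmid also carries lacI under the lacIq promoter, so transcription is repressed until induced with IPTG or lactose. The open reading frame encodes an N-terminal 6xHis tag, then Schistosoma japonicum glutathione S-transferase (GST), then a fragment of human RAD51 of about 770 bp. This is a partial coding sequence rather than the full-length recombinase, and the insert name suggests it corresponds to the Rad51 domain. It was cloned between SfiI and NotI sites. The dual His/GST tags allow affinity purification on nickel or glutathione resins.

A phage fd terminator follows the insert. Downstream of it lie fragments of M13 gene III, together with remnants of the tetracycline resistance gene and its promoter. These look like leftovers from a phagemid or pBR322-derived ancestor and lie outside the expressed fusion. The plasmid comes from a large-scale survey of peptide recognition modules, where purified domains like this one would serve as targets for identifying peptide ligands.
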