Addgene plasmid #110031: pHH0103_RAD51_Rad51
Purpose: Protein expression and purification of RAD51_Rad51
Depositing lab: Sachdev Sidhu. Depositing organization: University of Toronto. Publication: Large-scale survey and database of high affinity ligands for peptide recognition modules. Teyra J, Kelil A, Jain S, Helmy M, Jajodia R, Hooda Y, Gu J, D'Cruz AA, Nicholson SE, Min J, Sudol M, Kim PM, Bader GD, Sidhu SS. Mol Syst Biol. 2020 Dec;16(12):e9310. doi: 10.15252/msb.20199310. PubMed 33438817.
Backbone
  Vector backbone: pHH0103
  Vector type: Bacterial Expression
Growth in bacteria
  Bacterial resistance: Ampicillin, 100 μg/mL
  Growth temperature: 37°C
  Growth strain: DH5alpha
  Copy number: Low Copy
Gene/Insert
  Gene/Insert name: RAD51_Rad51
  Species: H. sapiens (human)
  Entrez Gene: RAD51 (a.k.a. BRCC5, FANCR, HRAD51, HsRad51, HsT16930, MRMV2, RAD51A, RECA)
  Cloning method: Restriction Enzyme; 5′ cloning site Sfi1 (unknown if destroyed); 3′ cloning site Not1 (unknown if destroyed)
Terms and licenses: Academic/Nonprofit Terms; Industry Terms: Not Available to Industry
How to cite: pHH0103_RAD51_Rad51 was a gift from Sachdev Sidhu (Addgene plasmid # 110031 ; http://n2t.net/addgene:110031 ; RRID:Addgene_110031)
