>Addgene plasmid #110031 | pHH0103_RAD51_Rad51 | depositor partial sequence | sequence record 206983 | pHH0103_RAD51_Rad51 sequence 750 bps
GGCCCAGCCGGCCAGCGAAATTATCCAGATCACCACGGGTTCTAAAGAACTGGATAAACTGCTGCAAGGC
GGTATTGAAACCGGCAGCATCACGGAAATGTTTGGTGAATTCCGCACCGGCAAAACGCAGATTTGCCATA
CCCTGGCTGTTACGTGTCAACTGCCGATCGATCGTGGCGGTGGCGAGGGTAAAGCGATGTATATTGACAC
CGAAGGCACGTTTCGTCCGGAACGTCTGCTGGCAGTCGCAGAACGTTATGGTCTGAGCGGCTCTGATGTT
CTGGACAACGTCGCATACGCTCGTGCGTTCAATACCGATCATCAGACGCAACTGCTGTATCAGGCCAGTG
CAATGATGGTGGAATCCCGCTACGCCCTGCTGATCGTTGATTCCGCTACCGCGCTGTATCGTACCGACTA
CTCAGGTCGCGGCGAACTGTCGGCTCGTCAGATGCACCTGGCGCGTTTTCTGCGCATGCTGCTGCGTCTG
GCCGATGAATTCGGTGTCGCAGTGGTTATCACCAACCAGGTCGTGGCACAAGTGGATGGCGCGGCCATGT
TTGCAGCTGACCCGAAAAAACCGATTGGTGGCAATATTATCGCCCACGCAAGTACCACGCGCCTGTATCT
GCGTAAAGGTCGCGGCGAAACCCGTATTTGCAAAATCTACGATTCACCGTGTCTGCCGGAAGCTGAAGCG
ATGTTCGCCATTAACGCAGACGGTGTGGGCGATGCCAAAGACGCGGCCGC
